LOCUS       Exported 6121 bp ds-DNA circular SYN 19-MAY-2021
DEFINITION  To express a PLpro substrate (GST-PLproCS-MBP) in E. coli.
ACCESSION   .
VERSION     .
KEYWORDS    pGEX4T1_GST-PLproCS-MBP
SOURCE      synthetic DNA construct
  ORGANISM  synthetic DNA construct
REFERENCE   1 (bases 1 to 6121)
  AUTHORS   Lim CT, Tan KW, Wu M, Ulferts R, Armstrong LA, Ozono E, Drury LS,
            Milligan JC, Zeisner TU, Zeng J, Weissmann F, Canal B, Binerva-Todd
            G, Howell M, O'Reilly N, Beale R, Kulathu Y, Labib K, Diffley JFX
  TITLE     Identifying SARS-CoV-2 Antiviral Compounds by Screening for Small
            Molecule Inhibitors of Nsp3 Papain-like Protease
  JOURNAL   bioRxiv https://www.biorxiv.org/content/10.1101/2021.04.07.438804v1
REFERENCE   2 (bases 1 to 6121)
  AUTHORS   .
  TITLE     Direct Submission
  JOURNAL   Exported May 19, 2021 from SnapGene Server 1.1.58
            http://www.snapgene.com
FEATURES             Location/Qualifiers
     source          1..6121
                     /organism="synthetic DNA construct"
                     /mol_type="other DNA"
     promoter        157..187
                     /label=lac promoter
                     /note="promoter for the E. coli lac operon"
     protein_bind    195..211
                     /label=lac operator
                     /bound_moiety="lac repressor encoded by lacI"
                     /note="The lac repressor binds to the lac operator to
                     inhibit transcription in E. coli. This inhibition can be
                     relieved by adding lactose or
                     isopropyl-beta-D-thiogalactopyranoside (IPTG)."
     primer_bind     219..235
                     /label=M13 rev
                     /note="common sequencing primer, one of multiple similar
                     variants"
     primer_bind     219..235
                     /label=M13 Reverse
                     /note="In lacZ gene. Also called M13-rev"
     CDS             231..758
                     /codon_start=1
                     /gene="lacZ fragment"
                     /product="LacZ-alpha fragment of beta-galactosidase"
                     /label=lacZ-alpha
                     /translation="MTMITDSLAVVLQRRDWENPGVTQLNRLAAHPPFASWRNSEEART
                     DRPSQQLRSLNGEWRFAWFPAPEAVPESWLECDLPEADTVVVPSNWQMHGYDAPIYTNV
                     TYPITVNPPFVPTENPTGCYSLTFNVDESWLQEGQTRIIFDGVGISLSTARCTNASGVR
                     QPSEAVVWLCRS"
     primer_bind     complement(251..268)
                     /label=M13 Forward
                     /note="In lacZ gene. Also called M13-F20 or M13 (-21)
                     Forward"
     primer_bind     complement(251..267)
                     /label=M13 fwd
                     /note="common sequencing primer, one of multiple similar
                     variants"
     primer_bind     complement(260..282)
                     /label=M13/pUC Forward
                     /note="In lacZ gene"
     promoter        860..888
                     /label=tac promoter
                     /note="strong E. coli promoter; hybrid between the trp and
                     lac UV5 promoters"
     protein_bind    896..912
                     /label=lac operator
                     /bound_moiety="lac repressor encoded by lacI"
                     /note="The lac repressor binds to the lac operator to
                     inhibit transcription in E. coli. This inhibition can be
                     relieved by adding lactose or
                     isopropyl-beta-D-thiogalactopyranoside (IPTG)."
     CDS             935..1588
                     /codon_start=1
                     /product="glutathione S-transferase from Schistosoma
                     japonicum"
                     /label=GST
                     /translation="MSPILGYWKIKGLVQPTRLLLEYLEEKYEEHLYERDEGDKWRNKK
                     FELGLEFPNLPYYIDGDVKLTQSMAIIRYIADKHNMLGGCPKERAEISMLEGAVLDIRY
                     GVSRIAYSKDFETLKVDFLSKLPEMLKMFEDRLCHKTYLNGDHVTHPDFMLYDALDVVL
                     YMDPMCLDAFPKLVCFKKRIEAIPQIDKYLKSSKYIAWPLQGWQATFGGGDHPPK"
     primer_bind     1546..1568
                     /label=pGEX 5'
                     /note="pGEX vectors, Glutathione-S-transferase, forward
                     primer"
     CDS             1595..1612
                     /codon_start=1
                     /product="thrombin recognition and cleavage site"
                     /label=thrombin site
                     /translation="LVPRGS"
     CDS             1652..1669
                     /codon_start=1
                     /product="6xHis affinity tag"
                     /label=6xHis
                     /translation="HHHHHH"
     CDS             1679..2779
                     /codon_start=1
                     /gene="malE (mutated)"
                     /product="maltose binding protein from E. coli"
                     /label=MBP
                     /note="This version of the gene does not encode a signal
                     sequence, so MBP will remain in the cytosol."
                     /translation="MKIEEGKLVIWINGDKGYNGLAEVGKKFEKDTGIKVTVEHPDKLE
                     EKFPQVAATGDGPDIIFWAHDRFGGYAQSGLLAEITPDKAFQDKLYPFTWDAVRYNGKL
                     IAYPIAVEALSLIYNKDLLPNPPKTWEEIPALDKELKAKGKSALMFNLQEPYFTWPLIA
                     ADGGYAFKYENGKYDIKDVGVDNAGAKAGLTFLVDLIKNKHMNADTDYSIAEAAFNKGE
                     TAMTINGPWAWSNIDTSKVNYGVTVLPTFKGQPSKPFVGVLSAGINAASPNKELAKEFL
                     ENYLLTDEGLEAVNKDKPLGAVALKSYEEELAKDPRIAATMENAQKGEIMPNIPQMSAF
                     WYAVRTAVINAASGRQTVDEALKDAQT"
     primer_bind     2753..2776
                     /label=MBP-F
                     /note="Maltose binding protein, forward primer"
     primer_bind     complement(2848..2870)
                     /label=pGEX 3'
                     /note="pGEX vectors, reverse primer"
     primer_bind     complement(3015..3033)
                     /label=pBRforEco
                     /note="pBR322 vectors, upsteam of EcoRI site, forward
                     primer"
     promoter        3101..3205
                     /gene="bla"
                     /label=AmpR promoter
     CDS             3206..4066
                     /codon_start=1
                     /gene="bla"
                     /product="beta-lactamase"
                     /label=AmpR
                     /note="confers resistance to ampicillin, carbenicillin, and
                     related antibiotics"
                     /translation="MSIQHFRVALIPFFAAFCLPVFAHPETLVKVKDAEDQLGARVGYI
                     ELDLNSGKILESFRPEERFPMMSTFKVLLCGAVLSRVDAGQEQLGRRIHYSQNDLVEYS
                     PVTEKHLTDGMTVRELCSAAITMSDNTAANLLLTTIGGPKELTAFLHNMGDHVTRLDRW
                     EPELNEAIPNDERDTTMPAAMATTLRKLLTGELLTLASRQQLIDWMEADKVAGPLLRSA
                     LPAGWFIADKSGAGERGSRGIIAALGPDGKPSRIVVIYTTGSQATMDERNRQIAEIGAS
                     LIKHW"
     primer_bind     complement(3424..3443)
                     /label=Amp-R
                     /note="Ampicillin resistance gene, reverse primer"
     rep_origin      4237..4825
                     /direction=RIGHT
                     /label=ori
                     /note="high-copy-number ColE1/pMB1/pBR322/pUC origin of
                     replication"
     primer_bind     4726..4745
                     /label=pBR322ori-F
                     /note="pBR322 origin, forward primer"
     primer_bind     4979..4996
                     /label=L4440
                     /note="L4440 vector, forward primer"
     promoter        5069..5146
                     /gene="lacI"
                     /label=lacI promoter
     CDS             5147..108
                     /codon_start=1
                     /gene="lacI"
                     /product="lac repressor"
                     /label=lacI
                     /note="The lac repressor binds to the lac operator to
                     inhibit transcription in E. coli. This inhibition can be
                     relieved by adding lactose or
                     isopropyl-beta-D-thiogalactopyranoside (IPTG)."
                     /translation="MKPVTLYDVAEYAGVSYQTVSRVVNQASHVSAKTREKVEAAMAEL
                     NYIPNRVAQQLAGKQSLLIGVATSSLALHAPSQIVAAIKSRADQLGASVVVSMVERSGV
                     EACKAAVHNLLAQRVSGLIINYPLDDQDAIAVEAACTNVPALFLDVSDQTPINSIIFSH
                     EDGTRLGVEHLVALGHQQIALLAGPLSSVSARLRLAGWHKYLTRNQIQPIAEREGDWSA
                     MSGFQQTMQMLNEGIVPTAMLVANDQMALGAMRAITESGLRVGADISVVGYDDTEDSSC
                     YIPPLTTIKQDFRLLGQTSVDRLLQLSQGQAVKGNQLLPVSLVKRKTTLAPNTQTASPR
                     ALADSLMQLARQVSRLESGQ"
     primer_bind     complement(5166..5185)
                     /label=LacI-R
                     /note="LacI, reverse primer"
ORIGIN
        1 agaaaaacca ccctggcgcc caatacgcaa accgcctctc cccgcgcgtt ggccgattca
       61 ttaatgcagc tggcacgaca ggtttcccga ctggaaagcg ggcagtgagc gcaacgcaat
      121 taatgtaagt tagctcactc attaggcacc ccaggcttta cactttatgc ttccggctcg
      181 tatgttgtgt ggaattgtga gcggataaca atttcacaca ggaaacagct atgaccatga
      241 ttacggattc actggccgtc gttttacaac gtcgtgactg ggaaaaccct ggcgttaccc
      301 aacttaatcg ccttgcagca catccccctt tcgccagctg gcgtaatagc gaagaggccc
      361 gcaccgatcg cccttcccaa cagttgcgca gcctgaatgg cgaatggcgc tttgcctggt
      421 ttccggcacc agaagcggtg ccggaaagct ggctggagtg cgatcttcct gaggccgata
      481 ctgtcgtcgt cccctcaaac tggcagatgc acggttacga tgcgcccatc tacaccaacg
      541 tgacctatcc cattacggtc aatccgccgt ttgttcccac ggagaatccg acgggttgtt
      601 actcgctcac atttaatgtt gatgaaagct ggctacagga aggccagacg cgaattattt
      661 ttgatggcgt tggaattagc ttatcgactg cacggtgcac caatgcttct ggcgtcaggc
      721 agccatcgga agctgtggta tggctgtgca ggtcgtaaat cactgcataa ttcgtgtcgc
      781 tcaaggcgca ctcccgttct ggataatgtt ttttgcgccg acatcataac ggttctggca
      841 aatattctga aatgagctgt tgacaattaa tcatcggctc gtataatgtg tggaattgtg
      901 agcggataac aatttcacac aggaaacagt attcatgtcc cctatactag gttattggaa
      961 aattaagggc cttgtgcaac ccactcgact tcttttggaa tatcttgaag aaaaatatga
     1021 agagcatttg tatgagcgcg atgaaggtga taaatggcga aacaaaaagt ttgaattggg
     1081 tttggagttt cccaatcttc cttattatat tgatggtgat gttaaattaa cacagtctat
     1141 ggccatcata cgttatatag ctgacaagca caacatgttg ggtggttgtc caaaagagcg
     1201 tgcagagatt tcaatgcttg aaggagcggt tttggatatt agatacggtg tttcgagaat
     1261 tgcatatagt aaagactttg aaactctcaa agttgatttt cttagcaagc tacctgaaat
     1321 gctgaaaatg ttcgaagatc gtttatgtca taaaacatat ttaaatggtg atcatgtaac
     1381 ccatcctgac ttcatgttgt atgacgctct tgatgttgtt ttatacatgg acccaatgtg
     1441 cctggatgcg ttcccaaaat tagtttgttt taaaaaacgt attgaagcta tcccacaaat
     1501 tgataagtac ttgaaatcca gcaagtatat agcatggcct ttgcagggct ggcaagccac
     1561 gtttggtggt ggcgaccatc ctccaaaatc ggatctggtt ccgcgtggat ccactctgaa
     1621 aggcggcgct cccaccaaag tgaaatcttc tcaccatcac catcaccatg gttcttctat
     1681 gaaaatcgaa gaaggtaaac tggtaatctg gattaacggc gataaaggct ataacggtct
     1741 cgctgaagtc ggtaagaaat tcgagaaaga taccggaatt aaagtcaccg ttgagcatcc
     1801 ggataaactg gaagagaaat tcccacaggt tgcggcaact ggcgatggcc ctgacattat
     1861 cttctgggca cacgaccgct ttggtggcta cgctcaatct ggcctgttgg ctgaaatcac
     1921 cccggacaaa gcgttccagg acaagctgta tccgtttacc tgggatgccg tacgttacaa
     1981 cggcaagctg attgcttacc cgatcgctgt tgaagcgtta tcgctgattt ataacaaaga
     2041 tctgctgccg aacccgccaa aaacctggga agagatcccg gcgctggata aagaactgaa
     2101 agcgaaaggt aagagcgcgc tgatgttcaa cctgcaagaa ccgtacttca cctggccgct
     2161 gattgctgct gacgggggtt atgcgttcaa gtatgaaaac ggcaagtacg acattaaaga
     2221 cgtgggcgtg gataacgctg gcgcgaaagc gggtctgacc ttcctggttg acctgattaa
     2281 aaacaaacac atgaatgcag acaccgatta ctccatcgca gaagctgcct ttaataaagg
     2341 cgaaacagcg atgaccatca acggcccgtg ggcatggtcc aacatcgaca ccagcaaagt
     2401 gaattatggt gtaacggtac tgccgacctt caagggtcaa ccatccaaac cgttcgttgg
     2461 cgtgctgagc gcaggtatta acgccgccag tccgaacaaa gagctggcaa aagagttcct
     2521 cgaaaactat ctgctgactg atgaaggtct ggaagcggtt aataaagaca aaccgctggg
     2581 tgccgtagcg ctgaagtctt acgaggaaga gttggcgaaa gatccacgta ttgccgccac
     2641 tatggaaaac gcccagaaag gtgaaatcat gccgaacatc ccgcagatgt ccgctttctg
     2701 gtatgccgtg cgtactgcgg tgatcaacgc cgccagcggt cgtcagactg tcgatgaagc
     2761 cctgaaagac gcgcagactt aactcgagcg gccgcatcgt gactgactga cgatctgcct
     2821 cgcgcgtttc ggtgatgacg gtgaaaacct ctgacacatg cagctcccgg agacggtcac
     2881 agcttgtctg taagcggatg ccgggagcag acaagcccgt cagggcgcgt cagcgggtgt
     2941 tggcgggtgt cggggcgcag ccatgaccca gtcacgtagc gatagcggag tgtataattc
     3001 ttgaagacga aagggcctcg tgatacgcct atttttatag gttaatgtca tgataataat
     3061 ggtttcttag acgtcaggtg gcacttttcg gggaaatgtg cgcggaaccc ctatttgttt
     3121 atttttctaa atacattcaa atatgtatcc gctcatgaga caataaccct gataaatgct
     3181 tcaataatat tgaaaaagga agagtatgag tattcaacat ttccgtgtcg cccttattcc
     3241 cttttttgcg gcattttgcc ttcctgtttt tgctcaccca gaaacgctgg tgaaagtaaa
     3301 agatgctgaa gatcagttgg gtgcacgagt gggttacatc gaactggatc tcaacagcgg
     3361 taagatcctt gagagttttc gccccgaaga acgttttcca atgatgagca cttttaaagt
     3421 tctgctatgt ggcgcggtat tatcccgtgt tgacgccggg caagagcaac tcggtcgccg
     3481 catacactat tctcagaatg acttggttga gtactcacca gtcacagaaa agcatcttac
     3541 ggatggcatg acagtaagag aattatgcag tgctgccata accatgagtg ataacactgc
     3601 ggccaactta cttctgacaa cgatcggagg accgaaggag ctaaccgctt ttttgcacaa
     3661 catgggggat catgtaactc gccttgatcg ttgggaaccg gagctgaatg aagccatacc
     3721 aaacgacgag cgtgacacca cgatgcctgc agcaatggca acaacgttgc gcaaactatt
     3781 aactggcgaa ctacttactc tagcttcccg gcaacaatta atagactgga tggaggcgga
     3841 taaagttgca ggaccacttc tgcgctcggc ccttccggct ggctggttta ttgctgataa
     3901 atctggagcc ggtgagcgtg ggtctcgcgg tatcattgca gcactggggc cagatggtaa
     3961 gccctcccgt atcgtagtta tctacacgac ggggagtcag gcaactatgg atgaacgaaa
     4021 tagacagatc gctgagatag gtgcctcact gattaagcat tggtaactgt cagaccaagt
     4081 ttactcatat atactttaga ttgatttaaa acttcatttt taatttaaaa ggatctaggt
     4141 gaagatcctt tttgataatc tcatgaccaa aatcccttaa cgtgagtttt cgttccactg
     4201 agcgtcagac cccgtagaaa agatcaaagg atcttcttga gatccttttt ttctgcgcgt
     4261 aatctgctgc ttgcaaacaa aaaaaccacc gctaccagcg gtggtttgtt tgccggatca
     4321 agagctacca actctttttc cgaaggtaac tggcttcagc agagcgcaga taccaaatac
     4381 tgtccttcta gtgtagccgt agttaggcca ccacttcaag aactctgtag caccgcctac
     4441 atacctcgct ctgctaatcc tgttaccagt ggctgctgcc agtggcgata agtcgtgtct
     4501 taccgggttg gactcaagac gatagttacc ggataaggcg cagcggtcgg gctgaacggg
     4561 gggttcgtgc acacagccca gcttggagcg aacgacctac accgaactga gatacctaca
     4621 gcgtgagcta tgagaaagcg ccacgcttcc cgaagggaga aaggcggaca ggtatccggt
     4681 aagcggcagg gtcggaacag gagagcgcac gagggagctt ccagggggaa acgcctggta
     4741 tctttatagt cctgtcgggt ttcgccacct ctgacttgag cgtcgatttt tgtgatgctc
     4801 gtcagggggg cggagcctat ggaaaaacgc cagcaacgcg gcctttttac ggttcctggc
     4861 cttttgctgg ccttttgctc acatgttctt tcctgcgtta tcccctgatt ctgtggataa
     4921 ccgtattacc gcctttgagt gagctgatac cgctcgccgc agccgaacga ccgagcgcag
     4981 cgagtcagtg agcgaggaag cggaagagcg cctgatgcgg tattttctcc ttacgcatct
     5041 gtgcggtatt tcacaccgca taaattccga caccatcgaa tggcgcaaaa cctttcgcgg
     5101 tatggcatga tagcgcccgg aagagagtca attcagggtg gtgaatgtga aaccagtaac
     5161 gttatacgat gtcgcagagt atgccggtgt ctcttatcag accgtttccc gcgtggtgaa
     5221 ccaggccagc cacgtttctg cgaaaacgcg ggaaaaagtg gaagcggcga tggcggagct
     5281 gaattacatt cccaaccgcg tggcacaaca actggcgggc aaacagtcgt tgctgattgg
     5341 cgttgccacc tccagtctgg ccctgcacgc gccgtcgcaa attgtcgcgg cgattaaatc
     5401 tcgcgccgat caactgggtg ccagcgtggt ggtgtcgatg gtagaacgaa gcggcgtcga
     5461 agcctgtaaa gcggcggtgc acaatcttct cgcgcaacgc gtcagtgggc tgatcattaa
     5521 ctatccgctg gatgaccagg atgccattgc tgtggaagct gcctgcacta atgttccggc
     5581 gttatttctt gatgtctctg accagacacc catcaacagt attattttct cccatgaaga
     5641 cggtacgcga ctgggcgtgg agcatctggt cgcattgggt caccagcaaa tcgcgctgtt
     5701 agcgggccca ttaagttctg tctcggcgcg tctgcgtctg gctggctggc ataaatatct
     5761 cactcgcaat caaattcagc cgatagcgga acgggaaggc gactggagtg ccatgtccgg
     5821 ttttcaacaa accatgcaaa tgctgaatga gggcatcgtt cccactgcga tgctggttgc
     5881 caacgatcag atggcgctgg gcgcaatgcg cgccattacc gagtccgggc tgcgcgttgg
     5941 tgcggatatc tcggtagtgg gatacgacga taccgaagac agctcatgtt atatcccgcc
     6001 gttaaccacc atcaaacagg attttcgcct gctggggcaa accagcgtgg accgcttgct
     6061 gcaactctct cagggccagg cggtgaaggg caatcagctg ttgcccgtct cactggtgaa
     6121 a
//
