LOCUS       pGEX4T1_GST-PLpr 6121 bp DNA circular SYN 07-APR-2021
DEFINITION  pGEX-4T-1_GST-PLproCS-His6-MBP
ACCESSION   pGEX4T1_GST-PLpr
KEYWORDS    .
SOURCE      Unknown.
  ORGANISM  Unknown Unclassified.
REFERENCE   1 (bases 1 to 6121)
  AUTHORS   Self
  JOURNAL   Unpublished.
FEATURES             Location/Qualifiers
     misc_signal     183..211
                     /label="tac promoter"
     misc_signal     217..237
                     /label="lac operator"
     CDS             258..2105
                     /label="GST-PLproCS-His6-MBP"
     misc_signal     936..965
                     /label="PLproCS(nsp2-3)"
     CDS             2529..3389
                     /label="AmpR"
     CDS             4470..5552
                     /label="lacIq"
ORIGIN
        1 acgttatcga ctgcacggtg caccaatgct tctggcgtca ggcagccatc ggaagctgtg
       61 gtatggctgt gcaggtcgta aatcactgca taattcgtgt cgctcaaggc gcactcccgt
      121 tctggataat gttttttgcg ccgacatcat aacggttctg gcaaatattc tgaaatgagc
      181 tgttgacaat taatcatcgg ctcgtataat gtgtggaatt gtgagcggat aacaatttca
      241 cacaggaaac agtattcatg tcccctatac taggttattg gaaaattaag ggccttgtgc
      301 aacccactcg acttcttttg gaatatcttg aagaaaaata tgaagagcat ttgtatgagc
      361 gcgatgaagg tgataaatgg cgaaacaaaa agtttgaatt gggtttggag tttcccaatc
      421 ttccttatta tattgatggt gatgttaaat taacacagtc tatggccatc atacgttata
      481 tagctgacaa gcacaacatg ttgggtggtt gtccaaaaga gcgtgcagag atttcaatgc
      541 ttgaaggagc ggttttggat attagatacg gtgtttcgag aattgcatat agtaaagact
      601 ttgaaactct caaagttgat tttcttagca agctacctga aatgctgaaa atgttcgaag
      661 atcgtttatg tcataaaaca tatttaaatg gtgatcatgt aacccatcct gacttcatgt
      721 tgtatgacgc tcttgatgtt gttttataca tggacccaat gtgcctggat gcgttcccaa
      781 aattagtttg ttttaaaaaa cgtattgaag ctatcccaca aattgataag tacttgaaat
      841 ccagcaagta tatagcatgg cctttgcagg gctggcaagc cacgtttggt ggtggcgacc
      901 atcctccaaa atcggatctg gttccgcgtg gatccactct gaaaggcggc gctcccacca
      961 aagtgaaatc ttctcaccat caccatcacc atggttcttc tatgaaaatc gaagaaggta
     1021 aactggtaat ctggattaac ggcgataaag gctataacgg tctcgctgaa gtcggtaaga
     1081 aattcgagaa agataccgga attaaagtca ccgttgagca tccggataaa ctggaagaga
     1141 aattcccaca ggttgcggca actggcgatg gccctgacat tatcttctgg gcacacgacc
     1201 gctttggtgg ctacgctcaa tctggcctgt tggctgaaat caccccggac aaagcgttcc
     1261 aggacaagct gtatccgttt acctgggatg ccgtacgtta caacggcaag ctgattgctt
     1321 acccgatcgc tgttgaagcg ttatcgctga tttataacaa agatctgctg ccgaacccgc
     1381 caaaaacctg ggaagagatc ccggcgctgg ataaagaact gaaagcgaaa ggtaagagcg
     1441 cgctgatgtt caacctgcaa gaaccgtact tcacctggcc gctgattgct gctgacgggg
     1501 gttatgcgtt caagtatgaa aacggcaagt acgacattaa agacgtgggc gtggataacg
     1561 ctggcgcgaa agcgggtctg accttcctgg ttgacctgat taaaaacaaa cacatgaatg
     1621 cagacaccga ttactccatc gcagaagctg cctttaataa aggcgaaaca gcgatgacca
     1681 tcaacggccc gtgggcatgg tccaacatcg acaccagcaa agtgaattat ggtgtaacgg
     1741 tactgccgac cttcaagggt caaccatcca aaccgttcgt tggcgtgctg agcgcaggta
     1801 ttaacgccgc cagtccgaac aaagagctgg caaaagagtt cctcgaaaac tatctgctga
     1861 ctgatgaagg tctggaagcg gttaataaag acaaaccgct gggtgccgta gcgctgaagt
     1921 cttacgagga agagttggcg aaagatccac gtattgccgc cactatggaa aacgcccaga
     1981 aaggtgaaat catgccgaac atcccgcaga tgtccgcttt ctggtatgcc gtgcgtactg
     2041 cggtgatcaa cgccgccagc ggtcgtcaga ctgtcgatga agccctgaaa gacgcgcaga
     2101 cttaactcga gcggccgcat cgtgactgac tgacgatctg cctcgcgcgt ttcggtgatg
     2161 acggtgaaaa cctctgacac atgcagctcc cggagacggt cacagcttgt ctgtaagcgg
     2221 atgccgggag cagacaagcc cgtcagggcg cgtcagcggg tgttggcggg tgtcggggcg
     2281 cagccatgac ccagtcacgt agcgatagcg gagtgtataa ttcttgaaga cgaaagggcc
     2341 tcgtgatacg cctattttta taggttaatg tcatgataat aatggtttct tagacgtcag
     2401 gtggcacttt tcggggaaat gtgcgcggaa cccctatttg tttatttttc taaatacatt
     2461 caaatatgta tccgctcatg agacaataac cctgataaat gcttcaataa tattgaaaaa
     2521 ggaagagtat gagtattcaa catttccgtg tcgcccttat tccctttttt gcggcatttt
     2581 gccttcctgt ttttgctcac ccagaaacgc tggtgaaagt aaaagatgct gaagatcagt
     2641 tgggtgcacg agtgggttac atcgaactgg atctcaacag cggtaagatc cttgagagtt
     2701 ttcgccccga agaacgtttt ccaatgatga gcacttttaa agttctgcta tgtggcgcgg
     2761 tattatcccg tgttgacgcc gggcaagagc aactcggtcg ccgcatacac tattctcaga
     2821 atgacttggt tgagtactca ccagtcacag aaaagcatct tacggatggc atgacagtaa
     2881 gagaattatg cagtgctgcc ataaccatga gtgataacac tgcggccaac ttacttctga
     2941 caacgatcgg aggaccgaag gagctaaccg cttttttgca caacatgggg gatcatgtaa
     3001 ctcgccttga tcgttgggaa ccggagctga atgaagccat accaaacgac gagcgtgaca
     3061 ccacgatgcc tgcagcaatg gcaacaacgt tgcgcaaact attaactggc gaactactta
     3121 ctctagcttc ccggcaacaa ttaatagact ggatggaggc ggataaagtt gcaggaccac
     3181 ttctgcgctc ggcccttccg gctggctggt ttattgctga taaatctgga gccggtgagc
     3241 gtgggtctcg cggtatcatt gcagcactgg ggccagatgg taagccctcc cgtatcgtag
     3301 ttatctacac gacggggagt caggcaacta tggatgaacg aaatagacag atcgctgaga
     3361 taggtgcctc actgattaag cattggtaac tgtcagacca agtttactca tatatacttt
     3421 agattgattt aaaacttcat ttttaattta aaaggatcta ggtgaagatc ctttttgata
     3481 atctcatgac caaaatccct taacgtgagt tttcgttcca ctgagcgtca gaccccgtag
     3541 aaaagatcaa aggatcttct tgagatcctt tttttctgcg cgtaatctgc tgcttgcaaa
     3601 caaaaaaacc accgctacca gcggtggttt gtttgccgga tcaagagcta ccaactcttt
     3661 ttccgaaggt aactggcttc agcagagcgc agataccaaa tactgtcctt ctagtgtagc
     3721 cgtagttagg ccaccacttc aagaactctg tagcaccgcc tacatacctc gctctgctaa
     3781 tcctgttacc agtggctgct gccagtggcg ataagtcgtg tcttaccggg ttggactcaa
     3841 gacgatagtt accggataag gcgcagcggt cgggctgaac ggggggttcg tgcacacagc
     3901 ccagcttgga gcgaacgacc tacaccgaac tgagatacct acagcgtgag ctatgagaaa
     3961 gcgccacgct tcccgaaggg agaaaggcgg acaggtatcc ggtaagcggc agggtcggaa
     4021 caggagagcg cacgagggag cttccagggg gaaacgcctg gtatctttat agtcctgtcg
     4081 ggtttcgcca cctctgactt gagcgtcgat ttttgtgatg ctcgtcaggg gggcggagcc
     4141 tatggaaaaa cgccagcaac gcggcctttt tacggttcct ggccttttgc tggccttttg
     4201 ctcacatgtt ctttcctgcg ttatcccctg attctgtgga taaccgtatt accgcctttg
     4261 agtgagctga taccgctcgc cgcagccgaa cgaccgagcg cagcgagtca gtgagcgagg
     4321 aagcggaaga gcgcctgatg cggtattttc tccttacgca tctgtgcggt atttcacacc
     4381 gcataaattc cgacaccatc gaatggtgca aaacctttcg cggtatggca tgatagcgcc
     4441 cggaagagag tcaattcagg gtggtgaatg tgaaaccagt aacgttatac gatgtcgcag
     4501 agtatgccgg tgtctcttat cagaccgttt cccgcgtggt gaaccaggcc agccacgttt
     4561 ctgcgaaaac gcgggaaaaa gtggaagcgg cgatggcgga gctgaattac attcccaacc
     4621 gcgtggcaca acaactggcg ggcaaacagt cgttgctgat tggcgttgcc acctccagtc
     4681 tggccctgca cgcgccgtcg caaattgtcg cggcgattaa atctcgcgcc gatcaactgg
     4741 gtgccagcgt ggtggtgtcg atggtagaac gaagcggcgt cgaagcctgt aaagcggcgg
     4801 tgcacaatct tctcgcgcaa cgcgtcagtg ggctgatcat taactatccg ctggatgacc
     4861 aggatgccat tgctgtggaa gctgcctgca ctaatgttcc ggcgttattt cttgatgtct
     4921 ctgaccagac acccatcaac agtattattt tctcccatga agacggtacg cgactgggcg
     4981 tggagcatct ggtcgcattg ggtcaccagc aaatcgcgct gttagcgggc ccattaagtt
     5041 ctgtctcggc gcgtctgcgt ctggctggct ggcataaata tctcactcgc aatcaaattc
     5101 agccgatagc ggaacgggaa ggcgactgga gtgccatgtc cggttttcaa caaaccatgc
     5161 aaatgctgaa tgagggcatc gttcccactg cgatgctggt tgccaacgat cagatggcgc
     5221 tgggcgcaat gcgcgccatt accgagtccg ggctgcgcgt tggtgcggat atctcggtag
     5281 tgggatacga cgataccgaa gacagctcat gttatatccc gccgttaacc accatcaaac
     5341 aggattttcg cctgctgggg caaaccagcg tggaccgctt gctgcaactc tctcagggcc
     5401 aggcggtgaa gggcaatcag ctgttgcccg tctcactggt gaaaagaaaa accaccctgg
     5461 cgcccaatac gcaaaccgcc tctccccgcg cgttggccga ttcattaatg cagctggcac
     5521 gacaggtttc ccgactggaa agcgggcagt gagcgcaacg caattaatgt gagttagctc
     5581 actcattagg caccccaggc tttacacttt atgcttccgg ctcgtatgtt gtgtggaatt
     5641 gtgagcggat aacaatttca cacaggaaac agctatgacc atgattacgg attcactggc
     5701 cgtcgtttta caacgtcgtg actgggaaaa ccctggcgtt acccaactta atcgccttgc
     5761 agcacatccc cctttcgcca gctggcgtaa tagcgaagag gcccgcaccg atcgcccttc
     5821 ccaacagttg cgcagcctga atggcgaatg gcgctttgcc tggtttccgg caccagaagc
     5881 ggtgccggaa agctggctgg agtgcgatct tcctgaggcc gatactgtcg tcgtcccctc
     5941 aaactggcag atgcacggtt acgatgcgcc catctacacc aacgtaacct atcccattac
     6001 ggtcaatccg ccgtttgttc ccacggagaa tccgacgggt tgttactcgc tcacatttaa
     6061 tgttgatgaa agctggctac aggaaggcca gacgcgaatt atttttgatg gcgttggaat
     6121 t
//
