[The description below was written by a language model from this plasmid's Addgene catalogue record and the feature table of its GenBank file.]
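Description:
pGEX4T1_GST-PLproCS-MBP is a 6,121 bp bacterial expression plasmid built on the pGEX-4T-1 backbone by Gibson cloning, designed to produce an artificial substrate for the SARS-CoV-2 Nsp3 papain-like protease (PLpro) in E. coli. It is maintained through a ColE1/pMB1-type origin and selected with ampicillin via the beta-lactamase (AmpR) gene. The plasmid also carries its own lac repressor gene, labelled lacIq in the depositor's annotation. This keeps the expression cassette repressed until an inducer such as IPTG is added. A lac promoter/lacZ-alpha remnant annotated upstream of the cassette is a backbone relic and is not part of the payload.

The payload is a single synthetic open reading frame driven by the hybrid tac promoter with an adjacent lac operator. It begins with Schistosoma japonicum glutathione S-transferase, followed by the vector's thrombin site and then a short PLpro cleavage sequence, which the depositor's map labels as derived from the nsp2–nsp3 junction of the viral polyprotein. An internal His6 tag comes next, and the frame ends with a signal-sequence-less, cytosolic form of E. coli maltose-binding protein. Because the two large, well-behaved fusion partners flank the recognition site, PLpro cleavage should split the fusion into a GST-containing fragment and a His6-MBP fragment. The GST, His6 and MBP moieties also offer affinity handles for purification.

The associated publication concerns screening for small-molecule inhibitors of PLpro, which is consistent with using this protein as a substrate for monitoring protease activity. The two sequence records held for the plasmid are the same length but use different numbering origins, so their feature coordinates do not align directly.
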