Addgene plasmid #169195: pGEX4T1_GST-PLproCS-MBP
Purpose: To express a PLpro substrate (GST-PLproCS-MBP) in E. coli
Depositing lab: John Diffley. Depositing organization: Francis Crick Institute. Publication: Identifying SARS-CoV-2 antiviral compounds by screening for small molecule inhibitors of Nsp3 papain-like protease. Lim CT, Tan KW, Wu M, Ulferts R, Armstrong LA, Ozono E, Drury LS, Milligan JC, Zeisner TU, Zeng J, Weissmann F, Canal B, Bineva-Todd G, Howell M, O'Reilly N, Beale R, Kulathu Y, Labib K, Diffley JFX. Biochem J. 2021 Jul 16;478(13):2517-2531. doi: 10.1042/BCJ20210244. PubMed 34198325.
Backbone
  Vector backbone: pGEX-4T-1
  Vector type: Bacterial Expression
Growth in bacteria
  Bacterial resistance: Ampicillin, 100 μg/mL
  Growth temperature: 37°C
  Growth strain: DH5alpha
  Copy number: Unknown
Gene/Insert
  Gene/Insert name: GST-PLproCS-MBP (alt name: GST-TLKGGAPTKV-His6-MBP)
  Species: Synthetic
  Promoter: tac promoter
  Tag / fusion protein: GST-MBP fusion (PLpro-cleavable); His6 (internal tag)
  Cloning method: Gibson Cloning
  Sequencing primers: 5′ GAGCTGTTGACAATTAATCATCG; 3′ ACAAGCTGTGACCGTCTCC
Terms and licenses: Academic/Nonprofit Terms; Industry Terms: Not Available to Industry
How to cite: pGEX4T1_GST-PLproCS-MBP was a gift from John Diffley (Addgene plasmid # 169195 ; http://n2t.net/addgene:169195 ; RRID:Addgene_169195)
